Addgene plasmid #156725: pD649-HAsp-MICA-Fc(DAPA)-AviTag-6xHis
Purpose: Mammalian expression of cell-surface protein extracellular domain fused to Fc(DAPA)-Avi-6xHis. Protein is secreted from cells.
Depositing lab: Chris Garcia. Depositing organization: Stanford University. Publication: A Human IgSF Cell-Surface Interactome Reveals a Complex Network of Protein-Protein Interactions. Wojtowicz WM, Vielmetter J, Fernandes RA, Siepe DH, Eastman CL, Chisholm GB, Cox S, Klock H, Anderson PW, Rue SM, Miller JJ, Glaser SM, Bragstad ML, Vance J, Lam AW, Lesley SA, Zinn K, Garcia KC. Cell. 2020 Aug 20;182(4):1027-1043.e17. doi: 10.1016/j.cell.2020.07.025. PubMed 32822567.
Backbone
  Vector backbone: pD649
  Backbone size w/o insert (bp): 6106
  Vector type: Mammalian Expression
Growth in bacteria
  Bacterial resistance: Ampicillin, 100 μg/mL
  Growth temperature: 37°C
  Growth strain: DH5alpha
  Copy number: High Copy
Gene/Insert
  Gene/Insert name: MICA
  Species: H. sapiens (human)
  Insert size (bp): 852
  Mutation: Fc region of human IgG contains D265A and P329A mutations (DAPA)
  Entrez Gene: MICA (a.k.a. MIC-A, PERB11.1)
  Promoter: CMV/SP6
  Tag / fusion protein: Fc(DAPA)-AviTag-6xHis (C terminal on backbone)
  Cloning method: Restriction Enzyme; 5′ cloning site GCGGCCGC (not destroyed); 3′ cloning site GGCGCGCC (not destroyed)
  Sequencing primers: 5′ ATTTAGGTGACACTATAG; 3′ CACGTACCAGTTGAACTTCACC
Resource information
  A portion of this plasmid was derived from a plasmid made by: synthesis by ThermoFisher
Terms and licenses: Academic/Nonprofit Terms; Industry Terms: Not Available to Industry
Depositor comments: Some plasmids in this collection may have an IS4-like element ISVsa5 family transposase upstream of the CMV promoter.
How to cite: pD649-HAsp-MICA-Fc(DAPA)-AviTag-6xHis was a gift from Chris Garcia (Addgene plasmid # 156725 ; http://n2t.net/addgene:156725 ; RRID:Addgene_156725)
