[The description below was written by a language model from this plasmid's Addgene catalogue record and pLannotate feature annotations shown in this document.]
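Description:
pD649-HAsp-MICA-Fc(DAPA)-AviTag-6xHis is a mammalian expression plasmid built on the pD649 backbone for producing the extracellular domain of human MICA as a secreted, tagged fusion protein. It is maintained in E. coli as a high-copy plasmid through a ColE1/pUC-type origin and selected with ampicillin via a full-length β-lactamase gene. The feature table also shows an SV40 early promoter/EM7 promoter cassette driving a puromycin N-acetyltransferase coding region (annotated as a fragment) followed by an SV40 poly(A) signal, which would in principle allow puromycin selection in mammalian cells, although the record does not state that it is used this way. Short fragments annotated as KanR, lacZα, ble and f1 ori appear to be backbone remnants rather than functional elements.

Expression is driven by the CMV immediate-early enhancer and promoter, followed by a portion of CMV intron A and an SP6 promoter that serves as a sequencing-primer site and could support in vitro transcription. The open reading frame begins with a signal peptide (named HAsp in the construct title; the annotation tool matched this region to an IgH signal sequence fragment), which directs the product into the secretory pathway. The 852 bp MICA insert sits between retained NotI and AscI sites, so ectodomains can be exchanged in the same frame. Downstream is a human IgG Fc carrying the D265A and P329A (DAPA) substitutions, generally used to reduce Fc effector binding. The tool's best match for this region was IGHG4, but the record itself specifies no subclass. An AviTag for site-specific BirA biotinylation and a 6xHis tag for metal-affinity purification follow, and a bGH poly(A) signal ends the unit. The plasmid belongs to a collection made for mapping human cell-surface protein interactions. The depositor notes that some members may carry an IS4-like transposase insertion upstream of the CMV promoter.
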