Features (pLannotate 1.2.2; 20 found; start..end, strand, type, name):
    119..143     -  CDS            KanR (fragment): aminoglycoside phosphotransferase; aph(3')-Ia; confers resistance to kanamycin
    254..842     +  rep_origin     ori: high-copy-number ColE1/pMB1/pBR322/pUC origin of replication
   1067..1084    +  terminator     rrnB T2 terminator (fragment): transcription terminator T2 from the E. coli rrnB gene
   1109..1128    -  CDS            lacZα (fragment): LacZα fragment of β-galactosidase; lacZ fragment
   1584..1600    +  protein_bind   lac operator: The lac repressor binds to the lac operator to inhibit transcription in E. coli. This inhibition can be relieved by adding lactose or isopropyl-β-D-thiogalactopyranoside (IPTG). lac repressor encoded by lacI
   1843..2146    +  enhancer       CMV enhancer: human cytomegalovirus immediate early enhancer
   2147..2350    +  promoter       CMV promoter: human cytomegalovirus (CMV) immediate early promoter
   2486..2529    +  intron         CMV intron (fragment): modified intron A from human cytomegalovirus
   2581..2599    +  promoter       SP6 promoter: promoter for bacteriophage SP6 RNA polymerase
   2603..2640    +  CDS            IgH signal sequence (fragment): signal sequence from the mouse immunoglobulin heavy chain variable region
   3289..4293    +  CDS            IGHG4: IGHG4_HUMAN - Experimental evidence at protein level: Swiss-Prot protein existence level 1. Constant region of immunoglobulin heavy chains. Immunoglobulins, also known as antibodies, are membrane-bound or secreted glycoproteins produced by B lymphocytes. In the recognition phase of humoral immunity, the membrane-bound immunoglobulins serve as receptors which, upon binding of a specific antigen, trigger the clonal expansion and differentiation of B lymphocytes into immunoglobulins- secreting plasma cells. Secreted immunoglobulins mediate the effector phase of humoral immunity, which results in
   4508..4619    +  polyA_signal   bGH poly(A) signal: bovine growth hormone polyadenylation signal
   4620..4728    +  rep_origin     f1 ori (fragment): f1 bacteriophage origin of replication; arrow indicates direction of (+) strand synthesis
   4742..5071    +  promoter       SV40 promoter: SV40 enhancer and early promoter
   5119..5166    +  promoter       EM7 promoter: synthetic bacterial promoter&nbsp
   5185..5784    +  CDS            PuroR (fragment): puromycin N-acetyltransferase; pac from Streptomyces; confers resistance to puromycin
   5794..5919    +  CDS            ble (fragment): BLE_KLEPN - Experimental evidence at protein level: Swiss-Prot protein existence level 1. Binding protein with a strong affinity to the bleomycin family of antibiotics. Binds to CL990; an antimitotic-antibiotic compound. From Klebsiella pneumoniae.
   5914..6035    +  polyA_signal   SV40 poly(A) signal: SV40 polyadenylation signal
   6088..6948    -  CDS            AmpR: β-lactamase; bla; confers resistance to ampicillin, carbenicillin, and related antibiotics
   6951..89      -  promoter       AmpR promoter (fragment) (across the origin): bla
>Addgene plasmid #156725 | pD649-HAsp-MICA-Fc(DAPA)-AviTag-6xHis | depositor full sequence | sequence record 302559 | Full Sequence
TTTCAATATTATTGAAGCATTTATCAGGGTTATTGTCTCATGAGCGGATACATATTTGAATGTATTTAGA
AAAATAAACAAATAGGGGTCAGTGTTACAACCAATTAACCAATTCTGAACATTATCGCGAGCCCATTTAT
ACCTGAATATGGCTCATAACACCCCTTGCTCATGACCAAAATCCCTTAACGTGAGTTACGCGCGCGTCGT
TCCACTGAGCGTCAGACCCCGTAGAAAAGATCAAAGGATCTTCTTGAGATCCTTTTTTTCTGCGCGTAAT
CTGCTGCTTGCAAACAAAAAAACCACCGCTACCAGCGGTGGTTTGTTTGCCGGATCAAGAGCTACCAACT
CTTTTTCCGAAGGTAACTGGCTTCAGCAGAGCGCAGATACCAAATACTGTTCTTCTAGTGTAGCCGTAGT
TAGCCCACCACTTCAAGAACTCTGTAGCACCGCCTACATACCTCGCTCTGCTAATCCTGTTACCAGTGGC
TGCTGCCAGTGGCGATAAGTCGTGTCTTACCGGGTTGGACTCAAGACGATAGTTACCGGATAAGGCGCAG
CGGTCGGGCTGAACGGGGGGTTCGTGCACACAGCCCAGCTTGGAGCGAACGACCTACACCGAACTGAGAT
ACCTACAGCGTGAGCTATGAGAAAGCGCCACGCTTCCCGAAGGGAGAAAGGCGGACAGGTATCCGGTAAG
CGGCAGGGTCGGAACAGGAGAGCGCACGAGGGAGCTTCCAGGGGGAAACGCCTGGTATCTTTATAGTCCT
GTCGGGTTTCGCCACCTCTGACTTGAGCGTCGATTTTTGTGATGCTCGTCAGGGGGGCGGAGCCTATGGA
AAAACGCCAGCAACGCGGCCTTTTTACGGTTCCTGGCCTTTTGCTGGCCTTTTGCTCACATGTTCTTTCC
TGCGTTATCCCCTGATTCTGTGGATAACCGTATTACCGCCTTTGAGTGAGCTGATACCGCTCGCCGCAGC
CGAACGACCGAGCGCAGCGAGTCAGTGAGCGAGGAAGCGGAAGGCGAGAGTAGGGAACTGCCAGGCATCA
AACTAAGCAGAAGGCCCCTGACGGATGGCCTTTTTGCGTTTCTACAAACTCTTTCTGTGTTGTAAAACGA
CGGCCAGTCTTAAGCTCGGGCCCCCTGGGCGGTTCTGATAACGAGTAATCGTTAATCCGCAAATAACGTA
AAAACCCGCTTCGGCGGGTTTTTTTATGGGGGGAGTTTAGGGAAAGAGCATTTGTCAGAATATTTAAGGG
CGCCTGTCACTTTGCTTGATATATGAGAATTATTTAACCTTATAAATGAGAAAAAAGCAACGCACTTTAA
ATAAGATACGTTGCTTTTTCGATTGATGAACACCTATAATTAAACTATTCATCTATTATTTATGATTTTT
TGTATATACAATATTTCTAGTTTGTTAAAGAGAATTAAGAAAATAAATCTCGAAAATAATAAAGGGAAAA
TCAGTTTTTGATATCAAAATTATACATGTCAACGATAATACAAAATATAATACAAACTATAAGATGTTAT
CAGTATTTATTATCATTTAGAATAAATTTTGTGTCGCCCTTAATTGTGAGCGGATAACAATTACGAGCTT
CATGCACAGTGGCGTTGACTCAATATTGGCCATTAGCCATATTATTCATTGGTTATATAGCATAAATCAA
TATTGGCTATTGGCCATTGCATACGTTGTATCTATATCATAATATGTACATTTATATTGGCTCATGTCCA
ATATGACCGCCATGTTGGCATTGATTATTGACTAGTTATTAATAGTAATCAATTACGGGGTCATTAGTTC
ATAGCCCATATATGGAGTTCCGCGTTACATAACTTACGGTAAATGGCCCGCCTGGCTGACCGCCCAACGA
CCCCCGCCCATTGACGTCAATAATGACGTATGTTCCCATAGTAACGCCAATAGGGACTTTCCATTGACGT
CAATGGGTGGAGTATTTACGGTAAACTGCCCACTTGGCAGTACATCAAGTGTATCATATGCCAAGTACGC
CCCCTATTGACGTCAATGACGGTAAATGGCCCGCCTGGCATTATGCCCAGTACATGACCTTATGGGACTT
TCCTACTTGGCAGTACATCTACGTATTAGTCATCGCTATTACCATGGTGATGCGGTTTTGGCAGTACATC
AATGGGCGTGGATAGCGGTTTGACTCACGGGGATTTCCAAGTCTCCACCCCATTGACGTCAATGGGAGTT
TGTTTTGGCACCAAAATCAACGGGACTTTCCAAAATGTCGTAACAACTCCGCCCCATTGACGCAAATGGG
CGGTAGGCGTGTACGGTGGGAGGTCTATATAAGCAGAGCTCGTTTAGTGAACCGTCAGATCGCCTGGAGA
CGCCATCCACGCTGTTTTGACCTCCATAGAAGACACCGGGACCGATCCAGCCTCCGCGGCCGGGAACGGT
GCATTGGAACGCGGATTCCCCGTGCCAAGAGTGACGTAAGTACCGCCTATAGAGTCTATAGGCCCACCCC
CTTGGCTTCGTTAGAACGCGGCTACAATTAATACATAACCTTATGTATCATACACATACGATTTAGGTGA
CACTATAGAATAACATCCACTTTGCCTTTCTCTCCACAGGTGTCCACTCCCAGGTCCAACTGCACCTCGG
TTCTATCGAAAACGCGCCTGCTAGCGCCACCATGAAGACCATCATTGCCCTGAGCTACATCTTCTGCCTG
GTGTTCGCTGCGGCCGCCGAACCTCACAGCCTGAGATACAATCTGACCGTGCTGAGCTGGGATGGCAGCG
TGCAGTCTGGATTTCTGACCGAAGTGCACCTGGACGGCCAGCCTTTCCTGAGATGCGACAGACAGAAGTG
CAGAGCCAAGCCTCAAGGCCAGTGGGCTGAAGATGTGCTGGGCAACAAGACCTGGGACAGAGAGACAAGA
GATCTGACCGGCAACGGCAAGGACCTGAGAATGACACTGGCCCACATCAAGGACCAGAAAGAGGGCCTGC
ACAGCCTGCAAGAGATCAGAGTGTGCGAGATCCACGAGGACAACAGCACCAGAAGCAGCCAGCACTTCTA
CTACGACGGCGAGCTGTTCCTGAGCCAGAACCTGGAAACAAAAGAATGGACCATGCCTCAGAGCAGCAGA
GCCCAGACACTGGCTATGAACGTGCGGAACTTCCTGAAAGAGGACGCCATGAAGACCAAGACACACTACC
ACGCCATGCACGCCGACTGTCTGCAAGAGCTGAGAAGATACCTGAAGTCCGGCGTGGTGCTGAGAAGGAC
AGTGCCTCCTATGGTCAACGTGACCAGATCTGAGGCCAGCGAGGGCAATATCACCGTGACATGTAGAGCC
AGCGGCTTCTACCCCTGGAACATCACCCTGTCTTGGAGACAGGATGGCGTGTCCCTGAGCCACGATACAC
AGCAGTGGGGAGATGTCCTGCCTGACGGCAATGGCACATACCAGACATGGGTCGCCACCAGAATCTGCCA
GGGCGAAGAACAGCGGTTCACCTGTTACATGGAACACAGCGGCAACCACAGCACACACCCTGTGCCATCT
GGAAAGGTGCTGGTGCTGCAGTCTCACTGGGGCGCGCCGGGCGGCGACAAGACCCACACCTGCCCCCCCT
GCCCAGCTCCAGAACTGCTGGGAGGGCCTTCCGTGTTCCTGTTCCCCCCCAAGCCCAAGGACACCCTGAT
GATCAGCAGGACCCCCGAGGTGACCTGCGTGGTGGTGGCCGTGTCCCACGAGGACCCAGAGGTGAAGTTC
AACTGGTACGTGGACGGCGTGGAGGTGCACAACGCCAAGACCAAGCCCAGAGAGGAGCAGTACAACAGCA
CCTACAGGGTGGTGTCCGTGCTGACCGTGCTGCACCAGGACTGGCTGAACGGCAAAGAATACAAGTGCAA
AGTCTCCAACAAGGCCCTGGCTGCCCCAATCGAAAAGACAATCAGCAAGGCCAAGGGCCAGCCACGGGAG
CCCCAGGTGTACACCCTGCCCCCCAGCCGGGAGGAGATGACCAAGAACCAGGTGTCCCTGACCTGTCTGG
TGAAGGGCTTCTACCCCAGCGATATCGCCGTGGAGTGGGAGAGCAACGGCCAGCCCGAGAACAACTACAA
GACCACCCCCCCAGTGCTGGACAGCGACGGCAGCTTCTTCCTGTACAGCAAGCTGACCGTGGACAAGTCC
AGGTGGCAGCAGGGCAACGTGTTCAGCTGCAGCGTGATGCACGAGGCCCTGCACAACCACTACACCCAGA
AGTCCCTGAGCCTGAGCCCCGGCGGCAGCGGTCTTAATGATATTTTCGAGGCTCAGAAGATTGAGTGGCA
TGAACACCACCACCATCACCACTAAGGCCGGCCTGTAGTCACTGGCACAACGCGTTACCCGGTAAGCCAA
TCGGGTATACACGGTCGTCATACTGCAGACAGGGTTCTTCTACTTTGCAAGATAGTCTTGAGTAGTAAAA
TAAATAGATAGAGAAAATCAGCCTCGACTGTGCCTTCTAGTTGCCAGCCATCTGTTGTTTGCCCCTCCCC
CGTGCCTTCCTTGACCCTGGAAGGTGCCACTCCCACTGTCCTTTCCTAATAAAATGAGGAAATTGCATCA
CAACACTCAACCCTATCTCGGTCTATTCTTTTGATTTATAAGGGATTTTGCCGATTTCGGCCTATTGGTT
AAAAAATGAGCTGATTTAACAAAAATTTAACGCGAATTAATTCTGTGGAATGTGTGTCAGTTAGGGTGTG
GAAAGTCCCCAGGCTCCCCAGCAGGCAGAAGTATGCAAAGCATGCATCTCAATTAGTCAGCAACCAGGTG
TGGAAAGTCCCCAGGCTCCCCAGCAGGCAGAAGTATGCAAAGCATGCATCTCAATTAGTCAGCAACCATA
GTCCCGCCCCTAACTCCGCCCATCCCGCCCCTAACTCCGCCCAGTTCCGCCCATTCTCCGCCCCATGGCT
GACTAATTTTTTTTATTTATGCAGAGGCCGAGGCCGCCTCTGCCTCTGAGCTATTCCAGAAGTAGTGAGG
AGGCTTTTTTGGAGGCCTAGGCTTTTGCAAAAAGCTCCCGGGAGCTTGTATATCCATTTTCGGATCTGAT
CAGCACGTGTTGACAATTAATCATCGGCATAGTATATCGGCATAGTATAATACGACAAGGTGAGGAACTA
AACCATGACCGAGTACAAGCCCACGGTGCGCCTCGCCACCCGCGACGACGTCCCCAGGGCCGTACGCACC
CTCGCCGCCGCGTTCGCCGACTACCCCGCCACGCGCCACACCGTCGATCCGGACCGCCACATCGAGCGGG
TCACCGAGCTGCAAGAACTCTTCCTCACGCGCGTCGGGCTCGACATCGGCAAGGTGTGGGTCGCGGACGA
CGGCGCCGCGGTGGCGGTCTGGACCACGCCGGAGAGCGTCGAAGCGGGGGCGGTGTTCGCCGAGATCGGC
CCGCGCATGGCCGAGTTGAGCGGTTCCCGGCTGGCCGCGCAGCAACAGATGGAAGGCCTCCTGGCGCCGC
ACCGGCCCAAGGAGCCCGCGTGGTTCCTGGCCACCGTCGGCGTCTCGCCCGACCACCAGGGCAAGGGTCT
GGGCAGCGCCGTCGTGCTCCCCGGAGTGGAGGCGGCCGAGCGCGCCGGGGTGCCCGCCTTCCTGGAGACA
TCCGCGCCCCGCAACCTCCCCTTCTACGAGCGGCTCGGCTTCACCGTCACCGCCGACGTCGAGGTGCCCG
AAGGACCGCGCACCTGGTGCATGACCCGCAAGCCCGGTGCCTGACACGTGCTACGAGATTTCGATTCCAC
CGCCGCCTTCTATGAAAGGTTGGGCTTCGGAATCGTTTTCCGGGACGCCGGCTGGATGATCCTCCAGCGC
GGGGATCTCATGCTGGAGTTCTTCGCCCACCCCAACTTGTTTATTGCAGCTTATAATGGTTACAAATAAA
GCAATAGCATCACAAATTTCACAAATAAAGCATTTTTTTCACTGCATTCTAGTTGTGGTTTGTCCAAACT
CATCAATGTATCTTATCATGTCTGTATACCGTCGACCTCTAGCTAGAGCTTGGCGTAATCATGGTCATTA
CCAATGCTTAATCAGTGAGGCACCTATCTCAGCGATCTGTCTATTTCGTTCATCCATAGTTGCCTGACTC
CCCGTCGTGTAGATAACTACGATACGGGAGGGCTTACCATCTGGCCCCAGCGCTGCGATGATACCGCGAG
AACCACGCTCACCGGCTCCGGATTTATCAGCAATAAACCAGCCAGCCGGAAGGGCCGAGCGCAGAAGTGG
TCCTGCAACTTTATCCGCCTCCATCCAGTCTATTAATTGTTGCCGGGAAGCTAGAGTAAGTAGTTCGCCA
GTTAATAGTTTGCGCAACGTTGTTGCCATCGCTACAGGCATCGTGGTGTCACGCTCGTCGTTTGGTATGG
CTTCATTCAGCTCCGGTTCCCAACGATCAAGGCGAGTTACATGATCCCCCATGTTGTGCAAAAAAGCGGT
TAGCTCCTTCGGTCCTCCGATCGTTGTCAGAAGTAAGTTGGCCGCAGTGTTATCACTCATGGTTATGGCA
GCACTGCATAATTCTCTTACTGTCATGCCATCCGTAAGATGCTTTTCTGTGACTGGTGAGTACTCAACCA
AGTCATTCTGAGAATAGTGTATGCGGCGACCGAGTTGCTCTTGCCCGGCGTCAATACGGGATAATACCGC
GCCACATAGCAGAACTTTAAAAGTGCTCATCATTGGAAAACGTTCTTCGGGGCGAAAACTCTCAAGGATC
TTACCGCTGTTGAGATCCAGTTCGATGTAACCCACTCGTGCACCCAACTGATCTTCAGCATCTTTTACTT
TCACCAGCGTTTCTGGGTGAGCAAAAACAGGAAGGCAAAATGCCGCAAAAAAGGGAATAAGGGCGACACG
GAAATGTTGAATACTCATATTCTTCCTT
