>Addgene plasmid #156725 | pD649-HAsp-MICA-Fc(DAPA)-AviTag-6xHis | depositor partial sequence | sequence record 302560 | insert (extracellular domain)
GAACCTCACAGCCTGAGATACAATCTGACCGTGCTGAGCTGGGATGGCAGCGTGCAGTCTGGATTTCTGA
CCGAAGTGCACCTGGACGGCCAGCCTTTCCTGAGATGCGACAGACAGAAGTGCAGAGCCAAGCCTCAAGG
CCAGTGGGCTGAAGATGTGCTGGGCAACAAGACCTGGGACAGAGAGACAAGAGATCTGACCGGCAACGGC
AAGGACCTGAGAATGACACTGGCCCACATCAAGGACCAGAAAGAGGGCCTGCACAGCCTGCAAGAGATCA
GAGTGTGCGAGATCCACGAGGACAACAGCACCAGAAGCAGCCAGCACTTCTACTACGACGGCGAGCTGTT
CCTGAGCCAGAACCTGGAAACAAAAGAATGGACCATGCCTCAGAGCAGCAGAGCCCAGACACTGGCTATG
AACGTGCGGAACTTCCTGAAAGAGGACGCCATGAAGACCAAGACACACTACCACGCCATGCACGCCGACT
GTCTGCAAGAGCTGAGAAGATACCTGAAGTCCGGCGTGGTGCTGAGAAGGACAGTGCCTCCTATGGTCAA
CGTGACCAGATCTGAGGCCAGCGAGGGCAATATCACCGTGACATGTAGAGCCAGCGGCTTCTACCCCTGG
AACATCACCCTGTCTTGGAGACAGGATGGCGTGTCCCTGAGCCACGATACACAGCAGTGGGGAGATGTCC
TGCCTGACGGCAATGGCACATACCAGACATGGGTCGCCACCAGAATCTGCCAGGGCGAAGAACAGCGGTT
CACCTGTTACATGGAACACAGCGGCAACCACAGCACACACCCTGTGCCATCTGGAAAGGTGCTGGTGCTG
CAGTCTCACTGG
